Addgene plasmid #85085: pP450cam
Purpose: Expresses P450cam (CYP101A1) in E. coli
Depositing lab: Teruyuki Nagamune. Depositing organization: The University of Tokyo. Publication: Immobilization of a Bacterial Cytochrome P450 Monooxygenase System on a Solid Support. Tan CY, Hirakawa H, Suzuki R, Haga T, Iwata F, Nagamune T. Angew Chem Int Ed Engl. 2016 Oct 26. doi: 10.1002/anie.201608033. PubMed 27781345.
Backbone
  Vector backbone: pET-28b(+)
  Backbone manufacturer: Merck Millipore
  Backbone size w/o insert (bp): 5333
  Total vector size (bp): 6581
  Modifications to backbone: N/A
  Vector type: Bacterial Expression
Growth in bacteria
  Bacterial resistance: Kanamycin, 50 μg/mL
  Growth temperature: 37°C
  Growth strain: DH5alpha
  Copy number: Low Copy
Gene/Insert
  Gene/Insert name: P450cam (alt name: CYP101A1)
  Species: Synthetic; Pseudomonas putida
  Insert size (bp): 1248
  GenBank ID: AAA25760.1
  Promoter: T7 promoter
  Tag / fusion protein: His6 tag (N terminal on backbone)
  Cloning method: Restriction Enzyme; 5′ cloning site NdeI (not destroyed); 3′ cloning site BamHI (not destroyed)
  Sequencing primers: 5′ T7; 3′ T7 Terminal
Terms and licenses: Academic/Nonprofit Terms; Industry Terms: Not Available to Industry
Depositor comments: The P450cam gene was subcloned from a synthetic gene whose codons are optimized for E. coli expression.
How to cite: pP450cam was a gift from Teruyuki Nagamune (Addgene plasmid # 85085 ; http://n2t.net/addgene:85085 ; RRID:Addgene_85085)
