[The description below was written by a language model from this plasmid's Addgene catalogue record and pLannotate feature annotations shown in this document.]
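Description:
pP450cam is a bacterial expression plasmid built on the pET-28b(+) backbone for producing the Pseudomonas putida cytochrome P450cam (CYP101A1, the camC gene product) in E. coli. It is a 6,581 bp construct that replicates from a pBR322-type ColE1 origin. The origin is accompanied by the bom mobility region and the rop gene, which holds copy number low, consistent with the catalogue's low-copy designation. Selection is by kanamycin through the aph(3')-Ia aminoglycoside phosphotransferase gene, and an f1 origin is also present. The short tetracycline-resistance and AmpR promoter fragments in the annotation appear to be non-functional remnants of the backbone.

The 1,248 bp insert is a synthetic P450cam coding sequence, codon-optimised for E. coli, cloned between the NdeI and BamHI sites, both of which are retained. It lies downstream of the T7 promoter, a lac operator and the T7 gene 10 ribosome binding site, and is followed by the T7 terminator. The plasmid-borne lacI gene supplies repressor, so transcription is held off until IPTG or lactose is added and requires a host that supplies T7 RNA polymerase. The backbone contributes an N-terminal His6 tag separated from the enzyme by a thrombin cleavage site, allowing metal-affinity purification and optional tag removal. A His-tag sequence annotated downstream of the insert is the backbone's optional C-terminal tag; the record lists only the N-terminal tag as part of the product.

P450cam is the monooxygenase of the camphor oxidation system. The associated publication concerns immobilising a bacterial P450 monooxygenase system on a solid support, so the plasmid probably served as a source of the recombinant enzyme for that work.
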