Features (pLannotate 1.2.2; 21 found; start..end, strand, type, name):
     12..467     +  rep_origin     f1 ori (sequence partly withheld): f1 bacteriophage origin of replication; arrow indicates direction of (+) strand synthesis
    494..551     +  promoter       AmpR promoter (fragment): bla
    560..1375    -  CDS            KanR: aminoglycoside phosphotransferase; aph(3')-Ia; confers resistance to kanamycin in bacteria or G418 (Geneticin®) in eukaryotes
   1497..2085    +  rep_origin     ori: high-copy-number ColE1/pMB1/pBR322/pUC origin of replication
   2271..2413    -  misc_feature   bom: basis of mobility region from pBR322
   2515..2706    -  CDS            rop: Rop protein, which maintains plasmids at low copy number; rop
   2723..3103    +  CDS            YPB1_ECOLX: Protein predicted: Swiss-Prot protein existence level 4. From Escherichia coli.
   3175..3466    -  CDS            TcR (fragment): tetracycline efflux protein; tet; confers resistance to tetracycline
   3481..3502    -  protein_bind   CAP binding site: CAP binding activates transcription in the presence of cAMP. E. coli catabolite activator protein
   3515..4597    -  CDS            lacI: lac repressor; lacI; The lac repressor binds to the lac operator to inhibit transcription in E. coli. This inhibition can be relieved by adding lactose or isopropyl-β-D-thiogalactopyranoside (IPTG).
   4598..4675    -  promoter       lacI promoter: lacI
   4683..4962    -  CDS            TcR (fragment): tetracycline efflux protein; tet; confers resistance to tetracycline
   4984..5002    +  promoter       T7 promoter: promoter for bacteriophage T7 RNA polymerase
   5003..5027    +  protein_bind   lac operator: The lac repressor binds to the lac operator to inhibit transcription in E. coli. This inhibition can be relieved by adding lactose or isopropyl-β-D-thiogalactopyranoside (IPTG). lac repressor encoded by lacI
   5042..5064    +  RBS            RBS: efficient ribosome binding site from bacteriophage T7 gene 10 (Olins and Rangwala, 1989)
   5083..5099    +  CDS            capTEV™ (fragment): composite tag for in vivo biotinylation, TEV protease cleavage, and 6xHis tagging
   5110..5127    +  CDS            thrombin site: thrombin recognition and cleavage site
   5131..6375    +  CDS            camC: CPXA_PSEPU - Also known as cyp101. Experimental evidence at protein level: Swiss-Prot protein existence level 1. Involved in a camphor oxidation system. From Pseudomonas putida (Arthrobacter siderocapsulatus).
   6425..6442    +  CDS            9xHis (fragment): 9xHis affinity tag
   6452..6501    +  CDS            SET1 (fragment): solubility-enhancement tag derived from T7 phage gene 10B
   6509..6556    +  terminator     T7 terminator: transcription terminator for bacteriophage T7 RNA polymerase
>Addgene plasmid #85085 | pP450cam | depositor full sequence | sequence record 164001 | pP450cam sequence 6581 bps
TGGCGAATGGG
[124 nt withheld, positions 12-135]
C
[91 nt withheld, positions 137-227]
A
[49 nt withheld, positions 229-277]
CCTTTGACGTTGGAGTCCACGTTCTTT
[37 nt withheld, positions 305-341]
ACCCTATCTCGGTCTATTCTTTTGATTTATAAGGGATTTTGCCGATTTCGGCCTATTGGTTAAAAAATGA
GCTGATTTAACAAAAATTTAACGCGAATTTTAACAAAATATTAACGTTTACAATTTCAGGTGGCACTTTT
CGGGGAAATGTGCGCGGAACCCCTATTTGTTTATTTTTCTAAATACATTCAAATATGTATCCGCTCATGA
ATTAATTCTTAGAAAAACTCATCGAGCATCAAATGAAACTGCAATTTATTCATATCAGGATTATCAATAC
CATATTTTTGAAAAAGCCGTTTCTGTAATGAAGGAGAAAACTCACCGAGGCAGTTCCATAGGATGGCAAG
ATCCTGGTATCGGTCTGCGATTCCGACTCGTCCAACATCAATACAACCTATTAATTTCCCCTCGTCAAAA
ATAAGGTTATCAAGTGAGAAATCACCATGAGTGACGACTGAATCCGGTGAGAATGGCAAAAGTTTATGCA
TTTCTTTCCAGACTTGTTCAACAGGCCAGCCATTACGCTCGTCATCAAAATCACTCGCATCAACCAAACC
GTTATTCATTCGTGATTGCGCCTGAGCGAGACGAAATACGCGATCGCTGTTAAAAGGACAATTACAAACA
GGAATCGAATGCAACCGGCGCAGGAACACTGCCAGCGCATCAACAATATTTTCACCTGAATCAGGATATT
CTTCTAATACCTGGAATGCTGTTTTCCCGGGGATCGCAGTGGTGAGTAACCATGCATCATCAGGAGTACG
GATAAAATGCTTGATGGTCGGAAGAGGCATAAATTCCGTCAGCCAGTTTAGTCTGACCATCTCATCTGTA
ACATCATTGGCAACGCTACCTTTGCCATGTTTCAGAAACAACTCTGGCGCATCGGGCTTCCCATACAATC
GATAGATTGTCGCACCTGATTGCCCGACATTATCGCGAGCCCATTTATACCCATATAAATCAGCATCCAT
GTTGGAATTTAATCGCGGCCTAGAGCAAGACGTTTCCCGTTGAATATGGCTCATAACACCCCTTGTATTA
CTGTTTATGTAAGCAGACAGTTTTATTGTTCATGACCAAAATCCCTTAACGTGAGTTTTCGTTCCACTGA
GCGTCAGACCCCGTAGAAAAGATCAAAGGATCTTCTTGAGATCCTTTTTTTCTGCGCGTAATCTGCTGCT
TGCAAACAAAAAAACCACCGCTACCAGCGGTGGTTTGTTTGCCGGATCAAGAGCTACCAACTCTTTTTCC
GAAGGTAACTGGCTTCAGCAGAGCGCAGATACCAAATACTGTCCTTCTAGTGTAGCCGTAGTTAGGCCAC
CACTTCAAGAACTCTGTAGCACCGCCTACATACCTCGCTCTGCTAATCCTGTTACCAGTGGCTGCTGCCA
GTGGCGATAAGTCGTGTCTTACCGGGTTGGACTCAAGACGATAGTTACCGGATAAGGCGCAGCGGTCGGG
CTGAACGGGGGGTTCGTGCACACAGCCCAGCTTGGAGCGAACGACCTACACCGAACTGAGATACCTACAG
CGTGAGCTATGAGAAAGCGCCACGCTTCCCGAAGGGAGAAAGGCGGACAGGTATCCGGTAAGCGGCAGGG
TCGGAACAGGAGAGCGCACGAGGGAGCTTCCAGGGGGAAACGCCTGGTATCTTTATAGTCCTGTCGGGTT
TCGCCACCTCTGACTTGAGCGTCGATTTTTGTGATGCTCGTCAGGGGGGCGGAGCCTATGGAAAAACGCC
AGCAACGCGGCCTTTTTACGGTTCCTGGCCTTTTGCTGGCCTTTTGCTCACATGTTCTTTCCTGCGTTAT
CCCCTGATTCTGTGGATAACCGTATTACCGCCTTTGAGTGAGCTGATACCGCTCGCCGCAGCCGAACGAC
CGAGCGCAGCGAGTCAGTGAGCGAGGAAGCGGAAGAGCGCCTGATGCGGTATTTTCTCCTTACGCATCTG
TGCGGTATTTCACACCGCATATATGGTGCACTCTCAGTACAATCTGCTCTGATGCCGCATAGTTAAGCCA
GTATACACTCCGCTATCGCTACGTGACTGGGTCATGGCTGCGCCCCGACACCCGCCAACACCCGCTGACG
CGCCCTGACGGGCTTGTCTGCTCCCGGCATCCGCTTACAGACAAGCTGTGACCGTCTCCGGGAGCTGCAT
GTGTCAGAGGTTTTCACCGTCATCACCGAAACGCGCGAGGCAGCTGCGGTAAAGCTCATCAGCGTGGTCG
TGAAGCGATTCACAGATGTCTGCCTGTTCATCCGCGTCCAGCTCGTTGAGTTTCTCCAGAAGCGTTAATG
TCTGGCTTCTGATAAAGCGGGCCATGTTAAGGGCGGTTTTTTCCTGTTTGGTCACTGATGCCTCCGTGTA
AGGGGGATTTCTGTTCATGGGGGTAATGATACCGATGAAACGAGAGAGGATGCTCACGATACGGGTTACT
GATGATGAACATGCCCGGTTACTGGAACGTTGTGAGGGTAAACAACTGGCGGTATGGATGCGGCGGGACC
AGAGAAAAATCACTCAGGGTCAATGCCAGCGCTTCGTTAATACAGATGTAGGTGTTCCACAGGGTAGCCA
GCAGCATCCTGCGATGCAGATCCGGAACATAATGGTGCAGGGCGCTGACTTCCGCGTTTCCAGACTTTAC
GAAACACGGAAACCGAAGACCATTCATGTTGTTGCTCAGGTCGCAGACGTTTTGCAGCAGCAGTCGCTTC
ACGTTCGCTCGCGTATCGGTGATTCATTCTGCTAACCAGTAAGGCAACCCCGCCAGCCTAGCCGGGTCCT
CAACGACAGGAGCACGATCATGCGCACCCGTGGGGCCGCCATGCCGGCGATAATGGCCTGCTTCTCGCCG
AAACGTTTGGTGGCGGGACCAGTGACGAAGGCTTGAGCGAGGGCGTGCAAGATTCCGAATACCGCAAGCG
ACAGGCCGATCATCGTCGCGCTCCAGCGAAAGCGGTCCTCGCCGAAAATGACCCAGAGCGCTGCCGGCAC
CTGTCCTACGAGTTGCATGATAAAGAAGACAGTCATAAGTGCGGCGACGATAGTCATGCCCCGCGCCCAC
CGGAAGGAGCTGACTGGGTTGAAGGCTCTCAAGGGCATCGGTCGAGATCCCGGTGCCTAATGAGTGAGCT
AACTTACATTAATTGCGTTGCGCTCACTGCCCGCTTTCCAGTCGGGAAACCTGTCGTGCCAGCTGCATTA
ATGAATCGGCCAACGCGCGGGGAGAGGCGGTTTGCGTATTGGGCGCCAGGGTGGTTTTTCTTTTCACCAG
TGAGACGGGCAACAGCTGATTGCCCTTCACCGCCTGGCCCTGAGAGAGTTGCAGCAAGCGGTCCACGCTG
GTTTGCCCCAGCAGGCGAAAATCCTGTTTGATGGTGGTTAACGGCGGGATATAACATGAGCTGTCTTCGG
TATCGTCGTATCCCACTACCGAGATATCCGCACCAACGCGCAGCCCGGACTCGGTAATGGCGCGCATTGC
GCCCAGCGCCATCTGATCGTTGGCAACCAGCATCGCAGTGGGAACGATGCCCTCATTCAGCATTTGCATG
GTTTGTTGAAAACCGGACATGGCACTCCAGTCGCCTTCCCGTTCCGCTATCGGCTGAATTTGATTGCGAG
TGAGATATTTATGCCAGCCAGCCAGACGCAGACGCGCCGAGACAGAACTTAATGGGCCCGCTAACAGCGC
GATTTGCTGGTGACCCAATGCGACCAGATGCTCCACGCCCAGTCGCGTACCGTCTTCATGGGAGAAAATA
ATACTGTTGATGGGTGTCTGGTCAGAGACATCAAGAAATAACGCCGGAACATTAGTGCAGGCAGCTTCCA
CAGCAATGGCATCCTGGTCATCCAGCGGATAGTTAATGATCAGCCCACTGACGCGTTGCGCGAGAAGATT
GTGCACCGCCGCTTTACAGGCTTCGACGCCGCTTCGTTCTACCATCGACACCACCACGCTGGCACCCAGT
TGATCGGCGCGAGATTTAATCGCCGCGACAATTTGCGACGGCGCGTGCAGGGCCAGACTGGAGGTGGCAA
CGCCAATCAGCAACGACTGTTTGCCCGCCAGTTGTTGTGCCACGCGGTTGGGAATGTAATTCAGCTCCGC
CATCGCCGCTTCCACTTTTTCCCGCGTTTTCGCAGAAACGTGGCTGGCCTGGTTCACCACGCGGGAAACG
GTCTGATAAGAGACACCGGCATACTCTGCGACATCGTATAACGTTACTGGTTTCACATTCACCACCCTGA
ATTGACTCTCTTCCGGGCGCTATCATGCCATACCGCGAAAGGTTTTGCGCCATTCGATGGTGTCCGGGAT
CTCGACGCTCTCCCTTATGCGACTCCTGCATTAGGAAGCAGCCCAGTAGTAGGTTGAGGCCGTTGAGCAC
CGCCGCCGCAAGGAATGGTGCATGCAAGGAGATGGCGCCCAACAGTCCCCCGGCCACGGGGCCTGCCACC
ATACCCACGCCGAAACAAGCGCTCATGAGCCCGAAGTGGCGAGCCCGATCTTCCCCATCGGTGATGTCGG
CGATATAGGCGCCAGCAACCGCACCTGTGGCGCCGGTGATGCCGGCCACGATGCGTCCGGCGTAGAGGAT
CGAGATCTCGATCCCGCGAAATTAATACGACTCACTATAGGGGAATTGTGAGCGGATAACAATTCCCCTC
TAGAAATAATTTTGTTTAACTTTAAGAAGGAGATATACCATGGGCAGCAGCCATCATCATCATCATCACA
GCAGCGGCCTGGTGCCGCGCGGCAGCCATATGACTACCGAAACCATCCAGTCTAACGCGAACCTGGCTCC
GCTGCCGCCGCATGTGCCGGAACACCTGGTGTTCGACTTCGATATGTACAACCCGTCTAACCTGTCTGCG
GGCGTTCAGGAAGCGTGGGCGGTGCTGCAGGAATCCAACGTTCCGGATCTGGTGTGGACCCGCTGCAACG
GCGGTCACTGGATCGCGACCCGTGGCCAGCTGATTCGTGAAGCATACGAAGATTACCGTCATTTCTCCTC
TGAATGCCCGTTCATCCCGCGTGAGGCTGGTGAGGCGTACGATTTCATTCCGACTAGCATGGACCCGCCG
GAGCAGCGCCAGTTTCGTGCGCTGGCGAACCAGGTTGTTGGTATGCCGGTTGTGGATAAACTGGAGAACC
GTATCCAGGAGCTGGCGTGCTCTCTGATTGAGTCTCTGCGTCCGCAGGGTCAGTGCAACTTCACCGAAGA
CTACGCGGAACCGTTTCCGATCCGTATTTTCATGCTGCTGGCGGGTCTGCCGGAGGAAGACATTCCGCAC
CTGAAGTATCTGACCGACCAGATGACTCGCCCGGATGGCTCTATGACCTTCGCGGAGGCGAAAGAAGCGC
TGTACGACTACCTGATCCCGATCATCGAACAGCGCCGTCAGAAGCCGGGTACCGACGCGATCTCTATCGT
TGCGAACGGTCAGGTTAACGGTCGTCCGATTACCTCCGATGAAGCGAAACGTATGTGCGGTCTGCTGCTG
GTGGGTGGTCTGGACACTGTTGTTAACTTCCTGTCTTTCTCTATGGAATTTCTGGCTAAAAGCCCGGAAC
ATCGTCAGGAACTGATCGAGCGTCCGGAGCGCATTCCGGCTGCGTGCGAAGAACTGCTGCGTCGCTTCTC
TCTGGTTGCAGACGGTCGCATCCTGACCTCTGACTACGAGTTCCACGGTGTGCAGCTGAAAAAAGGTGAT
CAGATCCTGCTGCCGCAGATGCTGAGCGGCCTGGACGAACGTGAAAACGCGTGTCCGATGCACGTTGACT
TTTCTCGCCAGAAGGTTTCTCACACTACTTTCGGTCACGGCTCTCACCTGTGCCTGGGCCAGCACCTGGC
GCGTCGCGAGATCATTGTTACCCTGAAAGAATGGCTGACTCGTATCCCGGATTTCAGCATTGCACCGGGT
GCGCAGATCCAGCACAAATCTGGTATCGTTAGCGGCGTGCAGGCTCTGCCGCTGGTTTGGGACCCGGCAA
CCACTAAAGCGGTTTGAGGATCCGAATTCGAGCTCCGTCGACAAGCTTGCGGCCGCACTCGAGCACCACC
ACCACCACCACTGAGATCCGGCTGCTAACAAAGCCCGAAAGGAAGCTGAGTTGGCTGCTGCCACCGCTGA
GCAATAACTAGCATAACCCCTTGGGGCCTCTAAACGGGTCTTGAGGGGTTTTTTGCTGAAAGGAGGAACT
ATATCCGGAT
