>Addgene plasmid #85085 | pP450cam | addgene partial sequence | sequence record 167000 | T7 5'-TAATACGACTCACTATAGGG-3'
ATTCCCCTCTAGAAATAATTTTGTTTAACTTTAAGAAGGAGATATACCATGGGCAGCAGCCATCATCATC
ATCATCACAGCAGCGGCCTGGTGCCGCGCGGCAGCCATATGACTACCGAAACCATCCAGTCTAACGCGAA
CCTGGCTCCGCTGCCGCCGCATGTGCCGGAACACCTGGTGTTCGACTTCGATATGTACAACCCGTCTAAC
CTGTCTGCGGGCGTTCAGGAAGCGTGGGCGGTGCTGCAGGAATCCAACGTTCCGGATCTGGTGTGGACCC
GCTGCAACGGCGGTCACTGGATCGCGACCCGTGGCCAGCTGATTCGTGAAGCATACGAAGATTACCGTCA
TTTCTCCTCTGAATGCCCGTTCATCCCGCGTGAGGCTGGTGAGGCGTACGATTTCATTCCGACTAGCATG
GACCCGCCGGAGCAGCGCCAGTTTCGTGCGCTGGCGAACCAGGTTGTTGGTATGCCGGTTGTGGATAAAC
TGGAGAACCGTATCCAGGAGCTGGCGTGCTCTCTGATTGAGTCTCTGCGTCCGCAGGGTCAGTGCAACTT
CACCGAAGACTACGCGGAACCGTTTCCGATCCGTATTTTCATGCTGCTGGCGGGTCTGCCGGAGGAAGAC
ATTCCGCACCTGAAGTATCTGACCGACCAGATGACTCGCCCGGATGGCTCTATGACCTTCGCGGAGGCGA
AAGAAGCGCTGTACGACTACCTGATCCCGATCATCGAACAGCGCCGTCAGAAGCCGGGTACCGACGCGAT
CTCTATCGTTGCGAACGGTCAGGTTAACGGTCGTCCGATTACCTCCGATGAAGCGAAACGTATGTGCGGT
CTGCTGCTGGTGGGTGGTCTGGACACTGTTGTTAACTTCCTGTCTTTCTCTATGG
