>Addgene plasmid #85085 | pP450cam | addgene partial sequence | sequence record 167002 | T7term 5'-GCTAGTTATTGCTCAGCGG-3'
CTTCCTTTCGGGCTTTGTTAGCAGCCGGATCTCAGTGGTGGTGGTGGTGGTGCTCGAGTGCGGCCGCAAG
CTTGTCGACGGAGCTCGAATTCGGATCCTCAAACCGCTTTAGTGGTTGCCGGGTCCCAAACCAGCGGCAG
AGCCTGCACGCCGCTAACGATACCAGATTTGTGCTGGATCTGCGCACCCGGTGCAATGCTGAAATCCGGG
ATACGAGTCAGCCATTCTTTCAGGGTAACAATGATCTCGCGACGCGCCAGGTGCTGGCCCAGGCACAGGT
GAGAGCCGTGACCGAAAGTAGTGTGAGAAACCTTCTGGCGAGAAAAGTCAACGTGCATCGGACACGCGTT
TTCACGTTCGTCCAGGCCGCTCAGCATCTGCGGCAGCAGGATCTGATCACCTTTTTTCAGCTGCACACCG
TGGAACTCGTAGTCAGAGGTCAGGATGCGACCGTCTGCAACCAGAGAGAAGCGACGCAGCAGTTCTTCGC
ACGCAGCCGGAATGCGCTCCGGACGCTCGATCAGTTCCTGACGATGTTCCGGGCTTTTAGCCAGAAATTC
CATAGAGAAAGACAGGAAGTTAACAACAGTGTCCAGACCACCCACCAGCAGCAGACCGCACATACGTTTC
GCTTCATCGGAGGTAATCGGACGACCGTTAACCTGACCGTTCGCAACGATAGAGATCGCGTCGGTACCCG
GCTTCTGACGGCGCTGTTCGATGATCGGGATCAGGTAGTCGTACAGCGCTTCTTTCGCCTCCGCGAAGGT
CATAGAGCCATCCGGGCGAGTCATCTGGTCGGTCAGATACTTCAGGTGCGGAATGTCTTCCTCCGGCAGA
CCCGCCAGCAGCATGAAAATACGGATCGGAAACGGTTCCGCGTAGTCTTCGGTGAAGTTGCACTGACCCT
GCGGACGCAGAGACTCAATCAGAGAGCACGCCAGCTCCTGGATACGGTTCTCCAGTTTATCCACAACCGG
CATACCAACAACCTGGTTCGCCAGCGCACGAAACTGGCGCTGCTCCGGCGGGTCCATGCTAGTCGGAATG
AAATCGTACGCCTCACCAGCCTCACGCGGGATGAACGGGCATT
